>Addgene plasmid #101564 | pDONR221-ZNF470 | depositor full sequence | sequence record 191589 | Full Sequence
ATGAAATCCCAAGAAGAAGTAGAAGTGGCTGGAATAAAATTGTGCAAGGCAATGAGCCTTGGTTCTGTCA
CTTTCACTGATGTGGCAATTGATTTTTCCCAAGATGAATGGGAATGGCTAAACCTGGCCCAGAGATCCCT
ATATAAAAAAGTGATGCTTGAAAACTACAGAAACCTTGTCAGTGTCGGCCTCTGTATTTCGAAGCCAGAT
GTGATATCCCTCCTTGAACAAGAGAAAGACCCCTGGGTAATAAAAGGTGGAATGAACAGGGGTTTGTGCC
CTGATTTAGAGTGTGTCTGGGTCACGAAATCCCTCAGCCTAAACCAAGATATATATGAAGAAAAATTGCC
CCCGGCAATAATCATGGAGAGATTAAAATCGTATGACCTTGAGTGCAGCACCCTTGGAAAGAACTGGAAG
TGTGAAGACCTTTTTGAGAGAGAACTTGTAAACCAAAAGACCCATTTCAGACAAGAGACAATCACCCATA
TAGACACCCTAATAGAGAAGAGGGACCATTCGAATAAGAGTGGGACGGTTTTCCACCTAAACACCCTATC
GTACATAAAGCAGATTTTCCCGATGGAAGAGAGGATTTTTAATTTCCACACAGATAAGAAGAGCCTGAAG
ACCCACAGCGTTGTGAAGAAACACAAACAAGACAGGGGTGAGAAAAAACTCCTAAAGTGTAATGACTGTG
AGAAGATTTTTTCAAAGATATCGACCCTCACCCTCCACCAAAGAATCCACACGGGAGAGAAGCCATATGA
ATGTATAGAATGCGGTAAAGCTTTCAGCCAATCGGCCCATTTAGCACAACACCAAAGGATCCATACTGGG
GAAAAACCTTTTGAATGCACTGAGTGCGGGAAAGCTTTTTCCCAAAATGCACACCTTGTACAACACCAGA
GAGTCCACACTGGAGAGAAGCCATACCAATGTAAACAGTGTAATAAAGCTTTCAGCCAGCTTGCCCATTT
GGCCCAACATCAAAGAGTCCATACCGGTGAAAAACCATATGAGTGTATTGAATGCGGAAAGGCTTTCAGT
GACTGTTCTTCTTTAGCCCACCACAGAAGGATACATACTGGAAAGAGGCCATATGAGTGCATTGACTGTG
GAAAGGCATTCAGACAAAATGCCAGTTTGATCAGACACAGGAGATATTACCATACTGGAGAAAAGCCTTT
TGACTGTATAGACTGTGGGAAGGCATTCACTGACCATATTGGTTTAATCCAACATAAGAGAACCCATACC
GGAGAAAGGCCATATAAATGTAATGTCTGCGGGAAGGCTTTTTCCCATGGCAGCAGCCTCACTGTCCACC
AAAGAATTCACACTGGTGAAAAGCCATATGAATGTAATATATGTGAGAAAGCTTTCAGCCACAGAGGCAG
CCTAACCCTACACCAAAGAGTACATACAGGTGAGAAACCATATGAATGTAAAGAGTGTGGGAAAGCATTC
AGACAGAGTACCCACCTTGCCCACCACCAGAGAATCCATACAGGAGAGAAGCCGTATGAATGTAAAGAAT
GTTCAAAAACTTTTTCACAGAATGCCCACCTAGCCCAACACCAAAAAATACATACCGGGGAGAAGCCATA
TGAGTGTAAGGAGTGCGGAAAAGCATTTTCACAAATAGCCCATCTTGTCCAACACCAAAGGGTCCATACT
GGTGAGAAGCCATATGAATGTATTGAGTGTGGAAAGGCATTCAGTGATGGATCATACCTTGTCCAGCACC
AAAGACTCCATTCTGGAAAAAGGCCATATGAATGCCTAGAATGTGGAAAAGCTTTCAGACAAAGAGCGAG
TTTAATCTGCCACCAAAGGTGCCACACCGGAGAGAAACCGTATGAGTGTAATGTGTGTGGTAAGGCTTTT
TCCCACAGAAAATCCCTGACTTTACACCAGAGGATACACACAGGAGAAAAACCATATGAATGTAAAGAGT
GTTCAAAGGCATTTTCCCAAGTGGCCCACCTGACCCTCCATAAGAGGATCCACACAGGTGAAAGACCATA
TGAGTGTAAAGAGTGCGGTAAGGCATTCAGACAATCTGTACACCTAGCACACCACCAAAGAATACACACC
GGTGAGAGTTCTGTAATCCTTTCGAGTGCCCTCCCATACCACCAAGTTTTATATACCCAGCTTTCTTGTA
CAAAGTTGGCATTATAAGAAAGCATTGCTTATCAATTTGTTGCAACGAACAGGTCACTATCAGTCAAAAT
AAAATCATTATTTGCCATCCAGCTGATATCCCCTATAGTGAGTCGTATTACATGGTCATAGCTGTTTCCT
GGCAGCTCTGGCCCGTGTCTCAAAATCTCTGATGTTACATTGCACAAGATAAAAATATATCATCATGAAC
AATAAAACTGTCTGCTTACATAAACAGTAATACAAGGGGTGTTATGAGCCATATTCAACGGGAAACGTCG
AGGCCGCGATTAAATTCCAACATGGATGCTGATTTATATGGGTATAAATGGGCTCGCGATAATGTCGGGC
AATCAGGTGCGACAATCTATCGCTTGTATGGGAAGCCCGATGCGCCAGAGTTGTTTCTGAAACATGGCAA
AGGTAGCGTTGCCAATGATGTTACAGATGAGATGGTCAGACTAAACTGGCTGACGGAATTTATGCCTCTT
CCGACCATCAAGCATTTTATCCGTACTCCTGATGATGCATGGTTACTCACCACTGCGATCCCCGGAAAAA
CAGCATTCCAGGTATTAGAAGAATATCCTGATTCAGGTGAAAATATTGTTGATGCGCTGGCAGTGTTCCT
GCGCCGGTTGCATTCGATTCCTGTTTGTAATTGTCCTTTTAACAGCGATCGCGTATTTCGTCTCGCTCAG
GCGCAATCACGAATGAATAACGGTTTGGTTGATGCGAGTGATTTTGATGACGAGCGTAATGGCTGGCCTG
TTGAACAAGTCTGGAAAGAAATGCATAAACTTTTGCCATTCTCACCGGATTCAGTCGTCACTCATGGTGA
TTTCTCACTTGATAACCTTATTTTTGACGAGGGGAAATTAATAGGTTGTATTGATGTTGGACGAGTCGGA
ATCGCAGACCGATACCAGGATCTTGCCATCCTATGGAACTGCCTCGGTGAGTTTTCTCCTTCATTACAGA
AACGGCTTTTTCAAAAATATGGTATTGATAATCCTGATATGAATAAATTGCAGTTTCATTTGATGCTCGA
TGAGTTTTTCTAATCAGAATTGGTTAATTGGTTGTAACACTGGCAGAGCATTACGCTGACTTGACGGGAC
GGCGCAAGCTCATGACCAAAATCCCTTAACGTGAGTTACGCGTCGTTCCACTGAGCGTCAGACCCCGTAG
AAAAGATCAAAGGATCTTCTTGAGATCCTTTTTTTCTGCGCGTAATCTGCTGCTTGCAAACAAAAAAACC
ACCGCTACCAGCGGTGGTTTGTTTGCCGGATCAAGAGCTACCAACTCTTTTTCCGAAGGTAACTGGCTTC
AGCAGAGCGCAGATACCAAATACTGTTCTTCTAGTGTAGCCGTAGTTAGGCCACCACTTCAAGAACTCTG
TAGCACCGCCTACATACCTCGCTCTGCTAATCCTGTTACCAGTGGCTGCTGCCAGTGGCGATAAGTCGTG
TCTTACCGGGTTGGACTCAAGACGATAGTTACCGGATAAGGCGCAGCGGTCGGGCTGAACGGGGGGTTCG
TGCACACAGCCCAGCTTGGAGCGAACGACCTACACCGAACTGAGATACCTACAGCGTGAGCTATGAGAAA
GCGCCACGCTTCCCGAAGGGAGAAAGGCGGACAGGTATCCGGTAAGCGGCAGGGTCGGAACAGGAGAGCG
CACGAGGGAGCTTCCAGGGGGAAACGCCTGGTATCTTTATAGTCCTGTCGGGTTTCGCCACCTCTGACTT
GAGCGTCGATTTTTGTGATGCTCGTCAGGGGGGCGGAGCCTATGGAAAAACGCCAGCAACGCGGCCTTTT
TACGGTTCCTGGCCTTTTGCTGGCCTTTTGCTCACATGTTCTTTCCTGCGTTATCCCCTGATTCTGTGGA
TAACCGTATTACCGCCTTTGAGTGAGCTGATACCGCTCGCCGCAGCCGAACGACCGAGCGCAGCGAGTCA
GTGAGCGAGGAAGCGGAAGAGCGCCCAATACGCAAACCGCCTCTCCCCGCGCGTTGGCCGATTCATTAAT
GCAGCTGGCACGACAGGTTTCCCGACTGGAAAGCGGGCAGTGAGCGCAACGCAATTAATACGCGTACCGC
TAGCCAGGAAGAGTTTGTAGAAACGCAAAAAGGCCATCCGTCAGGATGGCCTTCTGCTTAGTTTGATGCC
TGGCAGTTTATGGCGGGCGTCCTGCCCGCCACCCTCCGGGCCGTTGCTTCACAACGTTCAAATCCGCTCC
CGGCGGATTTGTCCTACTCAGGAGAGCGTTCACCGACAAACAACAGATAAAACGAAAGGCCCAGTCTTCC
GACTGAGCCTTTCGTTTTATTTGATGCCTGGCAGTTCCCTACTCTCGCGTTAACGCTAGCATGGATGTTT
TCCCAGTCACGACGTTGTAAAACGACGGCCAGTCTTAAGCTCGGGCCCCAAATAATGATTTTATTTTGAC
TGATAGTGACCTGTTCGTTGCAACAAATTGATGAGCAATGCTTTTTTATAATGCCAACTTTGTACAAAAA
AGCAGGCTTA
Features (pLannotate 1.2.2; 11 found; start..end, strand, type, name):
      1..771     +  CDS            ZNF470 (fragment): ZN470_HUMAN - Also known as CZF1. Experimental evidence at transcript level: Swiss-Prot protein existence level 2. May be involved in transcriptional regulation. From Homo sapiens (Human).
    832..853     +  CDS            CCR5TC (fragment): zinc-finger domain from the CCR5-224 (+) zinc-finger nuclease that recognizes the left half-site target sequence in the human CCR5 gene (Perez et al., 2008; Gross et al., 2013)
   2155..2254    -  protein_bind   attL2: mutant version of attL; recombination site for the Gateway® LR reaction LR Clonase™
   2272..2290    -  promoter       T7 promoter: promoter for bacteriophage T7 RNA polymerase
   2424..3233    +  CDS            KanR: aminoglycoside phosphotransferase; aph(3')-Ia; confers resistance to kanamycin in bacteria or G418 (Geneticin®) in eukaryotes
   3380..3968    +  rep_origin     ori: high-copy-number ColE1/pMB1/pBR322/pUC origin of replication
   4151..4243    +  CDS            lacI (fragment): lac repressor; lacI; The lac repressor binds to the lac operator to inhibit transcription in E. coli. This inhibition can be relieved by adding lactose or isopropyl-β-D-thiogalactopyranoside (IPTG).
   4298..4325    -  terminator     rrnB T2 terminator: transcription terminator T2 from the E. coli rrnB gene
   4457..4500    +  terminator     rrnB T1 terminator: Escherichia coli rrnB; transcription terminator T1 from the E. coli rrnB gene
   4547..4583    -  CDS            lacZα (fragment): LacZα fragment of β-galactosidase; lacZ fragment
   4599..4698    +  protein_bind   attL1: mutant version of attL; recombination site for the Gateway® LR reaction LR Clonase™
