[The description below was written by a language model from this plasmid's Addgene catalogue record and pLannotate feature annotations shown in this document.]
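Description:
pDONR221-ZNF470 is a Gateway entry clone built on the Invitrogen pDONR221 backbone and carrying the open reading frame of human ZNF470 (also known as CZF-1), a zinc-finger protein thought to act in transcriptional regulation. It is one member of the Human TFome Collection, a library of human transcription factor ORFs assembled for cell fate engineering, and the record notes that this insert was produced by gene synthesis. The 4.7 kb plasmid is maintained in E. coli through a high-copy ColE1/pUC-type origin and selected with kanamycin via the aph(3')-Ia KanR gene.

The ORF lies between attL1 and attL2 sites, so an LR Clonase reaction can transfer it directionally into any attR-containing destination vector. The plasmid has no eukaryotic promoter of its own and serves as a shuttling intermediate rather than an expression construct. The last nucleotide of the stop codon has been removed, which leaves the reading frame open through attL2 and permits C-terminal fusions to tags or reporters supplied by the destination vector. rrnB T1 and T2 terminators sit upstream of attL1 and insulate the insert from read-through transcription, and a T7 promoter lies just outside attL2 pointing toward the insert in antisense orientation.

In the automated annotation, only the first part of the insert region is labelled as a ZNF470 fragment, although the span between the att sites is considerably longer. The short "CCR5TC" hit most likely reflects similarity among zinc-finger repeats. The small lacI and lacZα fragments appear to be backbone remnants rather than functional elements.
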