Addgene plasmid #101564: pDONR221-ZNF470
Purpose: Donor Vector containing ZNF470 transcription factor, part of the Human TFome Collection
Depositing lab: George Church. Depositing organization: Harvard Medical School. Publication: A comprehensive library of human transcription factors for cell fate engineering. Ng AHM, Khoshakhlagh P, Rojo Arias JE, Pasquini G, Wang K, Swiersy A, Shipman SL, Appleton E, Kiaee K, Kohman RE, Vernet A, Dysart M, Leeper K, Saylor W, Huang JY, Graveline A, Taipale J, Hill DE, Vidal M, Melero-Martin JM, Busskamp V, Church GM. Nat Biotechnol. 2021 Apr;39(4):510-519. doi: 10.1038/s41587-020-0742-6. Epub 2020 Nov 30. PubMed 33257861.
Backbone
  Vector backbone: pDONR221
  Backbone manufacturer: Invitrogen
  Vector type: Gateway shuttling vector
Growth in bacteria
  Bacterial resistance: Kanamycin, 50 μg/mL
  Growth temperature: 37°C
  Growth strain: DH5alpha
  Copy number: High Copy
Gene/Insert
  Gene/Insert name: ZNF470 (alt name: Q6ECI4 (Uniprot ID))
  Species: H. sapiens (human)
  Mutation: Last nucleotide of stop codon removed to allow for Gateway C-terminal fusions
  Entrez Gene: ZNF470 (a.k.a. CZF-1)
  Cloning method: Gateway Cloning
  Sequencing primers: 5′ M13F(-21); 3′ M13R
Terms and licenses: Academic/Nonprofit Terms; Industry Terms: Not Available to Industry
Depositor comments: Harvard generated by gene synthesis
How to cite: pDONR221-ZNF470 was a gift from George Church (Addgene plasmid # 101564 ; http://n2t.net/addgene:101564 ; RRID:Addgene_101564)
