>Addgene plasmid #101564 | pDONR221-ZNF470 | depositor partial sequence | sequence record 191590 | insert
ATGAAATCCCAAGAAGAAGTAGAAGTGGCTGGAATAAAATTGTGCAAGGCAATGAGCCTTGGTTCTGTCA
CTTTCACTGATGTGGCAATTGATTTTTCCCAAGATGAATGGGAATGGCTAAACCTGGCCCAGAGATCCCT
ATATAAAAAAGTGATGCTTGAAAACTACAGAAACCTTGTCAGTGTCGGCCTCTGTATTTCGAAGCCAGAT
GTGATATCCCTCCTTGAACAAGAGAAAGACCCCTGGGTAATAAAAGGTGGAATGAACAGGGGTTTGTGCC
CTGATTTAGAGTGTGTCTGGGTCACGAAATCCCTCAGCCTAAACCAAGATATATATGAAGAAAAATTGCC
CCCGGCAATAATCATGGAGAGATTAAAATCGTATGACCTTGAGTGCAGCACCCTTGGAAAGAACTGGAAG
TGTGAAGACCTTTTTGAGAGAGAACTTGTAAACCAAAAGACCCATTTCAGACAAGAGACAATCACCCATA
TAGACACCCTAATAGAGAAGAGGGACCATTCGAATAAGAGTGGGACGGTTTTCCACCTAAACACCCTATC
GTACATAAAGCAGATTTTCCCGATGGAAGAGAGGATTTTTAATTTCCACACAGATAAGAAGAGCCTGAAG
ACCCACAGCGTTGTGAAGAAACACAAACAAGACAGGGGTGAGAAAAAACTCCTAAAGTGTAATGACTGTG
AGAAGATTTTTTCAAAGATATCGACCCTCACCCTCCACCAAAGAATCCACACGGGAGAGAAGCCATATGA
ATGTATAGAATGCGGTAAAGCTTTCAGCCAATCGGCCCATTTAGCACAACACCAAAGGATCCATACTGGG
GAAAAACCTTTTGAATGCACTGAGTGCGGGAAAGCTTTTTCCCAAAATGCACACCTTGTACAACACCAGA
GAGTCCACACTGGAGAGAAGCCATACCAATGTAAACAGTGTAATAAAGCTTTCAGCCAGCTTGCCCATTT
GGCCCAACATCAAAGAGTCCATACCGGTGAAAAACCATATGAGTGTATTGAATGCGGAAAGGCTTTCAGT
GACTGTTCTTCTTTAGCCCACCACAGAAGGATACATACTGGAAAGAGGCCATATGAGTGCATTGACTGTG
GAAAGGCATTCAGACAAAATGCCAGTTTGATCAGACACAGGAGATATTACCATACTGGAGAAAAGCCTTT
TGACTGTATAGACTGTGGGAAGGCATTCACTGACCATATTGGTTTAATCCAACATAAGAGAACCCATACC
GGAGAAAGGCCATATAAATGTAATGTCTGCGGGAAGGCTTTTTCCCATGGCAGCAGCCTCACTGTCCACC
AAAGAATTCACACTGGTGAAAAGCCATATGAATGTAATATATGTGAGAAAGCTTTCAGCCACAGAGGCAG
CCTAACCCTACACCAAAGAGTACATACAGGTGAGAAACCATATGAATGTAAAGAGTGTGGGAAAGCATTC
AGACAGAGTACCCACCTTGCCCACCACCAGAGAATCCATACAGGAGAGAAGCCGTATGAATGTAAAGAAT
GTTCAAAAACTTTTTCACAGAATGCCCACCTAGCCCAACACCAAAAAATACATACCGGGGAGAAGCCATA
TGAGTGTAAGGAGTGCGGAAAAGCATTTTCACAAATAGCCCATCTTGTCCAACACCAAAGGGTCCATACT
GGTGAGAAGCCATATGAATGTATTGAGTGTGGAAAGGCATTCAGTGATGGATCATACCTTGTCCAGCACC
AAAGACTCCATTCTGGAAAAAGGCCATATGAATGCCTAGAATGTGGAAAAGCTTTCAGACAAAGAGCGAG
TTTAATCTGCCACCAAAGGTGCCACACCGGAGAGAAACCGTATGAGTGTAATGTGTGTGGTAAGGCTTTT
TCCCACAGAAAATCCCTGACTTTACACCAGAGGATACACACAGGAGAAAAACCATATGAATGTAAAGAGT
GTTCAAAGGCATTTTCCCAAGTGGCCCACCTGACCCTCCATAAGAGGATCCACACAGGTGAAAGACCATA
TGAGTGTAAAGAGTGCGGTAAGGCATTCAGACAATCTGTACACCTAGCACACCACCAAAGAATACACACC
GGTGAGAGTTCTGTAATCCTTTCGAGTGCCCTCCCATACCACCAAGTTTTATA
